>Addgene plasmid #118657 | pAC1823_pCR8-RBFOX1N-dCasRx-C | addgene full sequence | sequence record 232547 | Addgene NGS Result
AGCGGAAGAGCGCCCAATACGCAAACCGCCTCTCCCCGCGCGTTGGCCGATTCATTAATGCAGCTGGCAC
GACAGGTTTCCCGACTGGAAAGCGGGCAGTGAGCGCAACGCAATTAATACGCGTACCGCTAGCCAGGAAG
AGTTTGTAGAAACGCAAAAAGGCCATCCGTCAGGATGGCCTTCTGCTTAGTTTGATGCCTGGCAGTTTAT
GGCGGGCGTCCTGCCCGCCACCCTCCGGGCCGTTGCTTCACAACGTTCAAATCCGCTCCCGGCGGATTTG
TCCTACTCAGGAGAGCGTTCACCGACAAACAACAGATAAAACGAAAGGCCCAGTCTTCCGACTGAGCCTT
TCGTTTTATTTGATGCCTGGCAGTTCCCTACTCTCGCGTTAACGCTAGCATGGATGTTTTCCCAGTCACG
ACGTTGTAAAACGACGGCCAGTCTTAAGCTCGGGCCCCAAATAATGATTTTATTTTGACTGATAGTGACC
TGTTCGTTGCAACAAATTGATGAGCAATGCTTTTTTATAATGCCAACTTTGTACAAAAAAGCAGGCTCCG
AATTCACCGGTGCCGCCACCATGAATTGCGAGCGGGAACAGCTCAGGGGCAATCAAGAAGCGGCAGCTGC
ACCTGACACAATGGCACAGCCGTATGCGAGTGCTCAATTTGCGCCACCCCAGAATGGCATACCCGCAGAA
TACACAGCGCCGCATCCTCACCCCGCCCCTGAATACACTGGGCAAACTACCGTTCCTGAACACACGCTTA
ACCTCTATCCTCCTGCTCAGACTCACTCAGAACAGAGTCCAGCAGATACAAGTGCGCAGACAGTCTCTGG
CACTGCGACCCAGACCGATGACGCAGCTCCTACTGATGGCCAGCCACAAACTCAACCCTCTGAAAACACT
GAAAATAAAAGCCAACCCAAGGGCGGTGGAGGCTCCGGGCGCGCCAGCCCCAAGAAGAAGAGAAAGGTGG
AGGCCAGCATCGAAAAAAAAAAGTCCTTCGCCAAGGGCATGGGCGTGAAGTCCACACTCGTGTCCGGCTC
CAAAGTGTACATGACAACCTTCGCCGAAGGCAGCGACGCCAGGCTGGAAAAGATCGTGGAGGGCGACAGC
ATCAGGAGCGTGAATGAGGGCGAGGCCTTCAGCGCTGAAATGGCCGATAAAAACGCCGGCTATAAGATCG
GCAACGCCAAATTCAGCCATCCTAAGGGCTACGCCGTGGTGGCTAACAACCCTCTGTATACAGGACCCGT
CCAGCAGGATATGCTCGGCCTGAAGGAAACTCTGGAAAAGAGGTACTTCGGCGAGAGCGCTGATGGCAAT
GACAATATTTGTATCCAGGTGATCCATAACATCCTGGACATTGAAAAAATCCTCGCCGAATACATTACCA
ACGCCGCCTACGCCGTCAACAATATCTCCGGCCTGGATAAGGACATTATTGGATTCGGCAAGTTCTCCAC
AGTGTATACCTACGACGAATTCAAAGACCCCGAGCACCATAGGGCCGCTTTCAACAATAACGATAAGCTC
ATCAACGCCATCAAGGCCCAGTATGACGAGTTCGACAACTTCCTCGATAACCCCAGACTCGGCTATTTCG
GCCAGGCCTTTTTCAGCAAGGAGGGCAGAAATTACATCATCAATTACGGCAACGAATGCTATGACATTCT
GGCCCTCCTGAGCGGACTGGCGCACTGGGTGGTCGCTAACAACGAAGAAGAGTCCAGGATCTCCAGGACC
TGGCTCTACAACCTCGATAAGAACCTCGACAACGAATACATCTCCACCCTCAACTACCTCTACGACAGGA
TCACCAATGAGCTGACCAACTCCTTCTCCAAGAACTCCGCCGCCAACGTGAACTATATTGCCGAAACTCT
GGGAATCAACCCTGCCGAATTCGCCGAACAATATTTCAGATTCAGCATTATGAAAGAGCAGAAAAACCTC
GGATTCAATATCACCAAGCTCAGGGAAGTGATGCTGGACAGGAAGGATATGTCCGAGATCAGGAAAAATC
ATAAGGTGTTCGACTCCATCAGGACCAAGGTCTACACCATGATGGACTTTGTGATTTATAGGTATTACAT
CGAAGAGGATGCCAAGGTGGCTGCCGCCAATAAGTCCCTCCCCGATAATGAGAAGTCCCTGAGCGAGAAG
GATATCTTTGTGATTAACCTGAGGGGCTCCTTCAACGACGACCAGAAGGATGCCCTCTACTACGATGAAG
CTAATAGAATTTGGAGAAAGCTCGAAAATATCATGCACAACATCAAGGAATTTAGGGGAAACAAGACAAG
AGAGTATAAGAAGAAGGACGCCCCTAGACTGCCCAGAATCCTGCCCGCTGGCCGTGATGTTTCCGCCTTC
AGCAAACTCATGTATGCCCTGACCATGTTCCTGGATGGCAAGGAGATCAACGACCTCCTGACCACCCTGA
TTAATAAATTCGATAACATCCAGAGCTTCCTGAAGGTGATGCCTCTCATCGGAGTCAACGCTAAGTTCGT
GGAGGAATACGCCTTTTTCAAAGACTCCGCCAAGATCGCCGATGAGCTGAGGCTGATCAAGTCCTTCGCT
AGAATGGGAGAACCTATTGCCGATGCCAGGAGGGCCATGTATATCGACGCCATCCGTATTTTAGGAACCA
ACCTGTCCTATGATGAGCTCAAGGCCCTCGCCGACACCTTTTCCCTGGACGAGAACGGAAACAAGCTCAA
GAAAGGCAAGCACGGCATGAGAAATTTCATTATTAATAACGTGATCAGCAATAAAAGGTTCCACTACCTG
ATCAGATACGGTGATCCTGCCCACCTCCATGAGATCGCCAAAAACGAGGCCGTGGTGAAGTTCGTGCTCG
GCAGGATCGCTGACATCCAGAAAAAACAGGGCCAGAACGGCAAGAACCAGATCGACAGGTACTACGAAAC
TTGTATCGGAAAGGATAAGGGCAAGAGCGTGAGCGAAAAGGTGGACGCTCTCACAAAGATCATCACCGGA
ATGAACTACGACCAATTCGACAAGAAAAGGAGCGTCATTGAGGACACCGGCAGGGAAAACGCCGAGAGGG
AGAAGTTTAAAAAGATCATCAGCCTGTACCTCACCGTGATCTACCACATCCTCAAGAATATTGTCAATAT
CAACGCCAGGTACGTCATCGGATTCCATTGCGTCGAGCGTGATGCTCAACTGTACAAGGAGAAAGGCTAC
GACATCAATCTCAAGAAACTGGAAGAGAAGGGATTCAGCTCCGTCACCAAGCTCTGCGCTGGCATTGATG
AAACTGCCCCCGATAAGAGAAAGGACGTGGAAAAGGAGATGGCTGAAAGAGCCAAGGAGAGCATTGACAG
CCTCGAGAGCGCCAACCCCAAGCTGTATGCCAATTACATCAAATACAGCGACGAGAAGAAAGCCGAGGAG
TTCACCAGGCAGATTAACAGGGAGAAGGCCAAAACCGCCCTGAACGCCTACCTGAGGAACACCAAGTGGA
ATGTGATCATCAGGGAGGACCTCCTGAGAATTGACAACAAGACATGTACCCTGTTCGCAAACAAGGCCGT
CGCCCTGGAAGTGGCCAGGTATGTCCACGCCTATATCAACGACATTGCCGAGGTCAATTCCTACTTCCAA
CTGTACCATTACATCATGCAGAGAATTATCATGAATGAGAGGTACGAGAAAAGCAGCGGAAAGGTGTCCG
AGTACTTCGACGCTGTGAATGACGAGAAGAAGTACAACGATAGGCTCCTGAAACTGCTGTGTGTGCCTTT
CGGCTACTGTATCCCCAGGTTTAAGAACCTGAGCATCGAGGCCCTGTTCGATAGGAACGAGGCCGCCAAG
TTCGACAAGGAGAAAAAGAAGGTGTCCGGCAATTCCGGATCCGGACCTAAGAAAAAGAGGAAGGTGGCGG
CCGCTTACCCATACGATGTTCCAGATTACGCTGGCGGCCGCGGGGGAGGCGGTTCCGGTGGCGGCGGAAG
CGGAGGTGGAGGATCAGGGCCGGCCAATGCCACGGCTAGGGTCATGACAAACAAGAAGACGGTTAATCCG
TATACCAACGGGTGGAAACTTAATCCCGTTGTCGGCGCTGTCTATTCTCCCGAGTTCTATGCTGGTACAG
TCTTGCTGTGCCAAGCCAATCAAGAGGGGTCTTCAATGTACAGTGCTCCGAGCAGCTTGGTTTACACAAG
CGCGATGCCAGGATTTCCTTACCCTGCGGCAACGGCCGCGGCTGCGTATCGGGGTGCCCACCTTCGCGGG
CGGGGCCGAACAGTTTACAACACGTTCAGGGCCGCTGCTCCACCTCCCCCGATTCCCGCGTACGGAGGTG
TTGTCTACCAAGACGGGTTTTATGGAGCCGACATCTACGGTGGTTACGCCGCATATCGGTATGCACAACC
AACCCCCGCGACCGCGGCAGCGTACAGCGACTCCTACGGACGCGTGTACGCTGCTGATCCTTACCACCAC
GCCCTGGCCCCCGCCCCAACGTATGGTGTCGGTGCTATGAATGCGTTCGCGCCCCTGACCGATGCAAAAA
CCAGGTCACATGCCGACGACGTTGGATTGGTATTGAGCTCTTTGCAAGCATCCATTTACCGGGGGGGATA
CAACCGCTTCGCGCCTTATTGATTAATTAAGAATTCGACCCAGCTTTCTTGTACAAAGTTGGCATTATAA
AAAATAATTGCTCATCAATTTGTTGCAACGAACAGGTCACTATCAGTCAAAATAAAATCATTATTTGCCA
TCCAGCTGATATCCCCTATAGTGAGTCGTATTACATGGTCATAGCTGTTTCCTGGCAGCTCTGGCCCGTG
TCTCAAAATCTCTGATGTTACATTGCACAAGATAAAAATATATCATCATGCCTCCTCTAGACCAGCCAGG
ACAGAAATGCCTCGACTTCGCTGCTACCCAAGGTTGCCGGGTGACGCACACCGTGGAAACGGATGAAGGC
ACGAACCCAGTGGACATAAGCCTGTTCGGTTCGTAAGCTGTAATGCAAGTAGCGTATGCGCTCACGCAAC
TGGTCCAGAACCTTGACCGAACGCAGCGGTGGTAACGGCGCAGTGGCGGTTTTCATGGCTTGTTATGACT
GTTTTTTTGGGGTACAGTCTATGCCTCGGGCATCCAAGCAGCAAGCGCGTTACGCCGTGGGTCGATGTTT
GATGTTATGGAGCAGCAACGATGTTACGCAGCAGGGCAGTCGCCCTAAAACAAAGTTAAACATTATGAGG
GAAGCGGTGATCGCCGAAGTATCGACTCAACTATCAGAGGTAGTTGGCGTCATCGAGCGCCATCTCGAAC
CGACGTTGCTGGCCGTACATTTGTACGGCTCCGCAGTGGATGGCGGCCTGAAGCCACACAGTGATATTGA
TTTGCTGGTTACGGTGACCGTAAGGCTTGATGAAACAACGCGGCGAGCTTTGATCAACGACCTTTTGGAA
ACTTCGGCTTCCCCTGGAGAGAGCGAGATTCTCCGCGCTGTAGAAGTCACCATTGTTGTGCACGACGACA
TCATTCCGTGGCGTTATCCAGCTAAGCGCGAACTGCAATTTGGAGAATGGCAGCGCAATGACATTCTTGC
AGGTATCTTCGAGCCAGCCACGATCGACATTGATCTGGCTATCTTGCTGACAAAAGCAAGAGAACATAGC
GTTGCCTTGGTAGGTCCAGCGGCGGAGGAACTCTTTGATCCGGTTCCTGAACAGGATCTATTTGAGGCGC
TAAATGAAACCTTAACGCTATGGAACTCGCCGCCCGACTGGGCTGGCGATGAGCGAAATGTAGTGCTTAC
GTTGTCCCGCATTTGGTACAGCGCAGTAACCGGCAAAATCGCGCCGAAGGATGTCGCTGCCGACTGGGCA
ATGGAGCGCCTGCCGGCCCAGTATCAGCCCGTCATACTTGAAGCTAGACAGGCTTATCTTGGACAAGAAG
AAGATCGCTTGGCCTCGCGCGCAGATCAGTTGGAAGAATTTGTCCACTACGTGAAAGGCGAGATCACCAA
GGTAGTCGGCAAATAACCCTCGAGCCACCCATGACCAAAATCCCTTAACGTGAGTTACGCGTCGTTCCAC
TGAGCGTCAGACCCCGTAGAAAAGATCAAAGGATCTTCTTGAGATCCTTTTTTTCTGCGCGTAATCTGCT
GCTTGCAAACAAAAAAACCACCGCTACCAGCGGTGGTTTGTTTGCCGGATCAAGAGCTACCAACTCTTTT
TCCGAAGGTAACTGGCTTCAGCAGAGCGCAGATACCAAATACTGTTCTTCTAGTGTAGCCGTAGTTAGGC
CACCACTTCAAGAACTCTGTAGCACCGCCTACATACCTCGCTCTGCTAATCCTGTTACCAGTGGCTGCTG
CCAGTGGCGATAAGTCGTGTCTTACCGGGTTGGACTCAAGACGATAGTTACCGGATAAGGCGCAGCGGTC
GGGCTGAACGGGGGGTTCGTGCACACAGCCCAGCTTGGAGCGAACGACCTACACCGAACTGAGATACCTA
CAGCGTGAGCTATGAGAAAGCGCCACGCTTCCCGAAGGGAGAAAGGCGGACAGGTATCCGGTAAGCGGCA
GGGTCGGAACAGGAGAGCGCACGAGGGAGCTTCCAGGGGGAAACGCCTGGTATCTTTATAGTCCTGTCGG
GTTTCGCCACCTCTGACTTGAGCGTCGATTTTTGTGATGCTCGTCAGGGGGGCGGAGCCTATGGAAAAAC
GCCAGCAACGCGGCCTTTTTACGGTTCCTGGCCTTTTGCTGGCCTTTTGCTCACATGTTCTTTCCTGCGT
TATCCCCTGATTCTGTGGATAACCGTATTACCGCCTTTGAGTGAGCTGATACCGCTCGCCGCAGCCGAAC
GACCGAGCGCAGCGAGTCAGTGAGCGAGGA
Features (pLannotate 1.2.2; 15 found; start..end, strand, type, name):
     10..102     +  CDS            lacI (fragment): lac repressor; lacI; The lac repressor binds to the lac operator to inhibit transcription in E. coli. This inhibition can be relieved by adding lactose or isopropyl-β-D-thiogalactopyranoside (IPTG).
    157..184     -  terminator     rrnB T2 terminator: transcription terminator T2 from the E. coli rrnB gene
    316..359     +  terminator     rrnB T1 terminator: Escherichia coli rrnB; transcription terminator T1 from the E. coli rrnB gene
    406..442     -  CDS            lacZα (fragment): LacZα fragment of β-galactosidase; lacZ fragment
    458..557     +  protein_bind   attL1: mutant version of attL; recombination site for the Gateway® LR reaction LR Clonase™
    581..931     +  CDS            RBFOX1 (fragment): RFOX1_HUMAN - Also known as A2BP, A2BP1, FOX1, HRNBP1. Experimental evidence at protein level: Swiss-Prot protein existence level 1. RNA-binding protein that regulates alternative splicing events by binding to 5'-UGCAUGU-3' elements. Regulates alternative splicing of tissue-specific exons and of differentially spliced exons during erythropoiesis. From Homo sapiens (Human).
    989..3886    +  CDS            RfxCas13d: RNA-targeting Type VI CRISPR protein from Ruminococcus flavefaciens strain XPD3002 (Konermann et al., 2018)
   3926..3952    +  CDS            3xHA (fragment): three tandem HA epitope tags
   4016..4639    +  CDS            RBFOX1 (fragment): RFOX1_HUMAN - Also known as A2BP, A2BP1, FOX1, HRNBP1. Experimental evidence at protein level: Swiss-Prot protein existence level 1. RNA-binding protein that regulates alternative splicing events by binding to 5'-UGCAUGU-3' elements. Regulates alternative splicing of tissue-specific exons and of differentially spliced exons during erythropoiesis. From Homo sapiens (Human).
   4658..4757    -  protein_bind   attL2: mutant version of attL; recombination site for the Gateway® LR reaction LR Clonase™
   4775..4793    -  promoter       T7 promoter: promoter for bacteriophage T7 RNA polymerase
   4983..5006    +  promoter       Pc promoter (fragment): intI1 (promoter lies within the coding sequence); class 1 integron promoter
   5182..5238    +  CDS            GmR (fragment): gentamycin acetyltransferase; aacC1; confers resistance to gentamycin
   5245..6036    +  CDS            SmR: aminoglycoside adenylyltransferase (Murphy, 1985); aadA; confers resistance to spectinomycin and streptomycin
   6129..6717    +  rep_origin     ori: high-copy-number ColE1/pMB1/pBR322/pUC origin of replication
