[The description below was written by a language model from this plasmid's Addgene catalogue record and pLannotate feature annotations shown in this document.]
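Description:
pAC1823_pCR8-RBFOX1N-dCasRx-C is a Gateway entry (donor) clone built on the Invitrogen pCR8/GW/TOPO backbone, about 6.9 kb in the sequenced record. It is maintained in E. coli through a high-copy ColE1/pUC-type origin and selected with spectinomycin via the aadA (SmR) aminoglycoside adenylyltransferase gene. rrnB T1 and T2 terminators sit upstream of the cloning region and help insulate it from read-through transcription. The short lacI, lacZα and GmR matches, together with the partial integron Pc promoter, appear to be backbone remnants rather than functional genes. Although catalogued under mammalian expression and CRISPR, the plasmid has no promoter driving the insert. The only promoter near it is a T7 promoter outside attL2, oriented back toward the insert on the opposite strand.

The payload, flanked by attL1 and attL2, is a synthetic open reading frame in which the RNA-targeting type VI protein RfxCas13d from Ruminococcus flavefaciens is sandwiched between two segments of the human splicing regulator RBFOX1. An N-terminal RBFOX1 fragment precedes the Cas13d coding sequence, and a second, C-terminal RBFOX1 fragment follows it after an HA epitope tag, which is annotated as a partial 3xHA match. The name and the stated source indicate that this is the catalytically dead form, dCasRx, although the annotation alone does not distinguish it from the active enzyme. The arrangement suggests that dCasRx takes the place of RBFOX1's own RNA-binding portion, so that a guide RNA rather than the native UGCAUG-type motif would direct the effector domains to a chosen transcript. This fits the associated work on CRISPR artificial splicing factors. The clone is meant for LR recombination of the ORF into destination vectors that supply a promoter.
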