Addgene plasmid #118657: pAC1823_pCR8-RBFOX1N-dCasRx-C
Purpose: Gateway Donor; RBFOX1N-dCasRx-C ORF; No promoter
Depositing lab: Albert Cheng. Depositing organization: Jackson Laboratory. Publication: CRISPR artificial splicing factors. Du M, Jillette N, Zhu JJ, Li S, Cheng AW. Nat Commun. 2020 Jun 12;11(1):2973. doi: 10.1038/s41467-020-16806-4. PubMed 32532987.
Backbone
  Vector backbone: pCR8/GW/TOPO
  Backbone manufacturer: Invitrogen
  Vector type: Mammalian Expression, CRISPR
Growth in bacteria
  Bacterial resistance: Spectinomycin, 50 μg/mL
  Growth temperature: 37°C
  Growth strain: NEB Stable
  Copy number: Unknown
Gene/Insert
  Gene/Insert name: RBFOX1N-dCasRx-C
  Species: Synthetic
  Promoter: No promoter
  Cloning method: Ligation Independent Cloning
  Sequencing primers: 5′ M13F; 3′ M13R
Resource information
  A portion of this plasmid was derived from a plasmid made by: dCasRx coding sequence from Konermann et al (doi:10.1016/j.cell.2018.02.033) XR002: EF1a-dCasRx-2A-EGFP (Plasmid #109050); Effector sequence cloned using IDT gBlock as template
Terms and licenses: Academic/Nonprofit Terms; Industry Terms: Not Available to Industry
Depositor comments: More info at http://CasFx.org . Please visit https://www.biorxiv.org/content/early/2018/09/30/431064 for bioRxiv preprint.
How to cite: pAC1823_pCR8-RBFOX1N-dCasRx-C was a gift from Albert Cheng (Addgene plasmid # 118657 ; http://n2t.net/addgene:118657 ; RRID:Addgene_118657)
